>Addgene plasmid #62981 | pMIR-Report-Luc-KLF4-K3S | addgene partial sequence | sequence record 108149 | Luc-F 5'-CAGTCAAGTAACAACCGCGA-3'
AGTACCGAAAGGTCTTACCGGAAAACTCGACGCAAGAAAAATCAGAGAGATCCTCATAAAGGCCAAGAAG
GGCGGAAAGTCCAAATTGCTCGAGTGATGAAAGCTGCGCACTAGTGAGGGAGCTCCTGCGGCCAGAATTG
GACCCGGTGTACATTCCGCCGCAGCAGCCGCAGCCGCCAGGTGGCGGGCTGATGGGCAAGTTCGTGCTGA
AGGCGTCGCTGAGCGCCCCTGGCAGCGAGTACGGCAGCCCGTCGGTCATCAGCGTCAGCAAAGGCAGCCC
TGACGGCAGCCACCCGGTGGTGGTGGCGCCCTACAACGGCGGGCCGCCGCGCACGTGCCCCAAGATCAAG
CAGGAGGCGGTCTCTTCGTGCACCCACTTGGGCGCTGGACCCCCTCTCAGCAATGGCCACCGGCCGGCTG
CACACGACTTCCCCCTGGGGCGGCAGCTCCCCAGCAGGACTACCCCGACCCTGGGTCTTGAGGAAGTGCT
GAGCAGCAGGGACTGTCACCCTGCCCTGCCGCTTCCTCCCGGCTTCCATCCCCACCCGGGGCCCAATTAC
CCATCCTTCCTGCCCGATCAGATGCAGCCGCAAGTCCCGCCGCTCCATTACCAAGAGCTCATAGGCCGGC
ATAGACGCGTGCGTGATATCATAGGTTTAAACAGTTAAGCTTAATAAAGGATCTTTTATTTTCATTGGAT
CTGTGTGTTGGTTTTTTGTATGCGGCCGCTAGCTTGGCACTGGCCGTCGTTTTACAACGTCGTGACTGGG
AAAACCCTGGCGTTACCCAACTTAATCGCCTTGCAGCACATCCCCCTTTCGCCAGCTGGCGTAATAGCGA
AGAAGCCCGCACCGATCGCCCTTCCCAACAGTTGCGCAGCCTGAATGGCGAATGGCGCCTGATGCGGTAT
TTTCTCTTTACGCATCTGTGCGGTATTTCACACCGCATATGGTGCACTCTC
