>Addgene plasmid #62981 | pMIR-Report-Luc-KLF4-K3S | addgene partial sequence | sequence record 108150 | M13-F20 5'-TGTAAAACGACGGCCAGT-3'
AACACACAGATCCAATGAAAATAAAAGATCCTTTATTAAGCTTAACTGTTTAAACCTATGATATCACGCA
CGCGTCTATGCCGGCCTATGAGCTCTTGGTAATGGAGCGGCGGGACTTGCGGCTGCATCTGATCGGGCAG
GAAGGATGGGTAATTGGGCCCCGGGTGGGGATGGAAGCCGGGAGGAAGCGGCAGGGCAGGGTGACAGTCC
CTGCTGCTCAGCACTTCCTCAAGACCCAGGGTCGGGGTAGTCCTGCTGGGGAGCTGCCGCCCCAGGGGGA
AGTCGTGTGCAGCCGGCCGGTGGCCATTGCTGAGAGGGGGTCCAGCGCCCAAGTGGGTGCACGAAGAGAC
CGCCTCCTGCTTGATCTTGGGGCACGTGCGCGGCGGCCCGCCGTTGTAGGGCGCCACCACCACCGGGTGG
CTGCCGTCAGGGCTGCCTTTGCTGACGCTGATGACCGACGGGCTGCCGTACTCGCTGCCAGGGGCGCTCA
GCGACGCCTTCAGCACGAACTTGCCCATCAGCCCGCCACCTGGCGGCTGCGGCTGCTGCGGCGGAATGTA
CACCGGGTCCAATTCTGGCCGCAGGAGCTCCCTCACTAGTGCGCAGCTTTCATCACTCGAGCAATTTGGA
CTTTCCGCCCTTCTTGGCCTTTATGAGGATCTCTCTGATTTTTCTTGCGTCGAGTTTTCCGGTAAGACCT
TTCGGTACTTCGTCCACAAACACAACTCCTCCGCGCAACTTTTTCGCGGTTGTTACTTGACTGGCGACGT
AATCCACGATCTCTTTTTCCGTCATCGTCTTTCCGTGCTCCAAAACAACAACGGCGGCGGGAAGTTCACC
GGCGTCATCGTCGGGAAGACCTGCCACGCCCGCGTCGAAGATGTTGTGGTGTTGTAACAATATCGATTCC
A
