[The description below was written by a language model from this plasmid's Addgene catalogue record.]
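Description:
pMIR-Report-Luc-KLF4-K3S is a mammalian luciferase reporter plasmid built on the commercial pMIR-Report-LUC backbone, a vector designed for testing how sequences placed downstream of a firefly luciferase coding region affect reporter output. The backbone is listed at about 6.5 kb and the complete construct at roughly 7 kb. It is maintained in E. coli as a high-copy plasmid under ampicillin selection. The record gives no feature table, so the origin of replication, polyadenylation signal and any mammalian selection marker are not documented here.

The insert is a partial human KLF4 sequence, described as the fragment spanning positions 911 to 1406 of the referenced KLF4 cDNA entry, roughly 500 bp. It was cloned into a single SacI site that is retained at both ends. Because the same enzyme flanks both sides, the fragment could in principle sit in either orientation. The record does not explicitly state the orientation, nor does it explain the "K3S" designation. Expression is driven by the CMV promoter, and firefly luciferase is listed as lying N-terminal (upstream) of the insert on the backbone. The KLF4 fragment is therefore carried on the same transcript as the luciferase reporter.

The stated purpose is a translational reporter for KLF4. In this design, regulatory elements within the KLF4 fragment, such as microRNA target sites, can alter the translation or stability of the luciferase message, and this is read out as a change in luminescence after transfection. The associated study concerns a feedback loop between KLF4 and miR-206 that can promote or inhibit translation depending on cell context. This plasmid appears to be one of a set of KLF4 fragment reporters used to map such regulatory regions.
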