Addgene plasmid #62981: pMIR-Report-Luc-KLF4-K3S
Purpose: Translational reporter for KLF4
Depositing lab: Michael Ruppert. Depositing organization: West Virginia University and School of Medicine. Publication: A KLF4-miRNA-206 autoregulatory feedback loop can promote or inhibit protein translation depending upon cell context. Lin CC, Liu LZ, Addison JB, Wonderlin WF, Ivanov AV, Ruppert JM. Mol Cell Biol. 2011 Jun;31(12):2513-27. Epub 2011 Apr 25. 10.1128/MCB.01189-10 PubMed 21518959.
Backbone
  Vector backbone: pMIR-Report-LUC
  Backbone manufacturer: Ambion
  Backbone size w/o insert (bp): 6470
  Total vector size (bp): 6965
  Vector type: Luciferase
Growth in bacteria
  Bacterial resistance: Ampicillin, 100 μg/mL
  Growth temperature: 37°C
  Growth strain: XL1 Blue
  Copy number: High Copy
Gene/Insert
  Gene/Insert name: KLF4 partial sequence
  Species: H. sapiens (human)
  Mutation: Fragment 911-1406 of KLF4
  GenBank ID: AF105036
  Entrez Gene: KLF4 (a.k.a. EZF, GKLF)
  Promoter: CMV
  Tag / fusion protein: firefly luciferase (N terminal on backbone)
  Cloning method: Restriction Enzyme; 5′ cloning site SacI (not destroyed); 3′ cloning site SacI (not destroyed)
  Sequencing primers: 5′ Luc-F; 3′ M13pUC-Fwd
Terms and licenses: Academic/Nonprofit Terms; Industry Terms: Not Available to Industry
How to cite: pMIR-Report-Luc-KLF4-K3S was a gift from Michael Ruppert (Addgene plasmid # 62981 ; http://n2t.net/addgene:62981 ; RRID:Addgene_62981)
